>Addgene plasmid #218538 | pMXS-IRES-Blast SLC44A1 | addgene full sequence | sequence record 432659 | Addgene NGS Result
CCCGAAAAGTGCCACCTGCATAATGAAAGACCCCACCTGTAGGTTTGGCAAGCTAGCTTAAGTAACGCCA
TTTTGCAAGGCATGGAAAAATACATAACTGAGAATAGAAAAGTTCAGATCAAGGTCAGGAACAGATGGAA
CAGCTGAATATGGGCCAAACAGGATATCTGTGGTAAGCAGTTCCTGCCCCGGCTCAGGGCCAAGAACAGA
TGGAACAGCTGAATATGGGCCAAACAGGATATCTGTGGTAAGCAGTTCCTGCCCCGGCTCAGGGCCAAGA
ACAGATGGTCCCCAGATGCGGTCCAGCCCTCAGCAGTTTCTAGAGAACCATCAGATGTTTCCAGGGTGCC
CCAAGGACCTGAAATGACCCTGTGCCTTATTTGAACTAACCAATCAGTTCGCTTCTCGCTTCTGTTCGCG
CGCTTCTGCTCCCCGAGCTCAATAAAAGAGCCCACAACCCCTCACTCGGCGCGCCAGTCCTCCGATTGAC
TGAGTCGCCCGGGTACCCGTGTATCCAATAAACCCTCTTGCAGTTGCATCCGACTTGTGGTCTCGCTGTT
CCTTGGGAGGGTCTCCTCTGAGTGATTGACTACCCGTCAGCGGGGGTCTTTCATTTGGGGGCTCGTCCGG
GATCGGGAGACCCCTGCCCAGGGACCACCGACCCACCACCGGGAGGTAAGCTGGCCAGCAACTTATCTGT
GTCTGTCCGATTGTCTAGTGTCTATGACTGATTTTATGCGCCTGCGTCGGTACTAGTTAGCTAACTAGCT
CTGTATCTGGCGGACCCGTGGTGGAACTGACGAGTTCGGAACACCCGGCCGCAACCCTGGGAGACGTCCC
AGGGACTTCGGGGGCCGTTTTTGTGGCCCGACCTGAGTCCAAAAATCCCGATCGTTTTGGACTCTTTGGT
GCACCCCCCTAATAGGAGGGATATGTGGTTCTGGTAGGAGACGAGAACCTAAAACAGTTCCCGCCTCCGT
CTGAATTTTTGCTTTCGGTTTGGGACCGAAGCCGCGCCGCGCGTCTTGTCTGCTGCAGCATCGTTCTGTG
TTGTCTCTGTCTGACTGTGTTTCTGTATTTGTCTGAAAATTAGGGCCAGACTGTTACCACTCCCTTAAGT
TTGACCTTAGGTCACTGGAAAGATGTCGAGCGGATCGCTCACAACCAGTCGGTAGATGTCAAGAAGAGAC
GTTGGGTTACCTTCTGCTCTGCAGAATGGCCAACCTTTAACGTCGGATGGCCGCGAGACGGCACCTTTAA
CCGAGACCTCATCACCCAGGTTAAGATCAAGGTCTTTTCACCTGGCCCGCATGGACACCCAGACCAGGTC
CCCTACATCGTGACCTGGGAAGCCTTGGCTTTTGACCCCCCTCCCTGGGTCAAGCCCTTTGTACACCCTA
AGCCTCCGCCTCCTCTTCCTCCATCCGCCCCGTCTCTCCCCCTTGAACCTCCTCGTTCGACCCCGCCTCG
ATCCTCCCTTTATCCAGCCCTCACTCCTTCTCTAGGCGCCCCCATATGGCCATATGAGATCTTATATGGG
GCACCCCCGCCCCTTGTAAACTTCCCTGACCCTGACATGACAAGAGTTACTAACAGCCCCTCTCTCCAAG
CTCACTTACAGGCTCTCTACTTAGTCCAGCACGAAGTCTGGAGACCTCTGGCGGCAGCCTACCAAGAACA
ACTGGACCGACCGGTGGTACCTCACCCTTACCGAGTCGGCGACACAGTGTGGGTCCGCCGACACCAGACT
AAGAACCTAGAACCTCGCTGGAAAGGACCTTACACAGTCCTGCTGACCACCCCCACCGCCCTCAAAGTAG
ACGGCATCGCAGCTTGGATACACGCCGCCCACGTGAAGGCTGCCGACCCCGGGGGTGGACCATCCTCTAG
ACTGCCGGATCTAGCTAGTTAATTAAGTGGGCTGCTGCAGCTCCGCCTCCTCCGCCGCGCAGAGCTCTAA
GCGAGAGTGGAAACCACTGGAGGACCGTAGCTGCACAGACATACCATGGCTGCTGCTCTTCATCCTCTTC
TGCATTGGGATGGGATTTATTTGTGGCTTTTCAATAGCAACAGGTGCAGCAGCAAGACTAGTGTCAGGAT
ACGACAGCTATGGAAATATCTGTGGGCAGAAAAATACAAAGTTGGAAGCAATACCAAACAGCGGTATGGA
TCATACGCAACGGAAGTATGTATTCTTTTTGGATCCATGCAACCTGGACTTGATAAACCGGAAGATTAAG
TCTGTAGCACTGTGTGTAGCAGCGTGTCCAAGGCAAGAACTGAAAACTCTGAGTGATGTTCAGAAGTTTG
CAGAGATAAATGGTTCAGCCCTATGTAGCTACAACCTAAAGCCTTCTGAATACACTACATCTCCAAAATC
TTCTGTTCTCTGCCCCAAACTACCAGTTCCAGCGAGTGCACCTATTCCATTCTTCCATCGCTGTGCTCCT
GTGAACATTTCCTGCTATGCCAAGTTTGCAGAGGCCCTGATCACCTTTGTCAGTGACAATAGTGTCTTAC
ACAGGCTGATTAGTGGAGTAATGACCAGCAAAGAAATTATATTGGGACTTTGCTTGTTATCACTAGTTCT
ATCCATGATTTTGATGGTGATAATCAGGTATATATCAAGAGTACTTGTGTGGATCTTAACGATTCTGGTC
ATACTCGGTTCACTTGGAGGCACAGGTGTACTATGGTGGCTGTATGCAAAGCAAAGAAGGTCTCCCAAAG
AAACTGTTACTCCTGAGCAGCTTCAGATAGCTGAAGACAATCTTCGGGCCCTCCTCATTTATGCCATTTC
AGCTACAGTGTTCACAGTGATCTTATTCCTGATAATGTTGGTTATGCGCAAACGTGTTGCTCTTACCATC
GCCTTGTTCCACGTAGCTGGCAAGGTCTTCATTCACTTGCCACTGCTAGTCTTCCAACCCTTCTGGACTT
TCTTTGCTCTTGTCTTGTTTTGGGTGTACTGGATCATGACACTTCTTTTTCTTGGCACTACCGGCAGTCC
TGTTCAGAATGAGCAAGGCTTTGTGGAGTTCAAAATTTCTGGGCCTCTGCAGTACATGTGGTGGTACCAT
GTGGTGGGCCTGATTTGGATCAGTGAATTTATTCTAGCATGTCAGCAGATGACAGTGGCAGGAGCTGTGG
TAACATACTATTTTACTAGGGATAAAAGGAATTTGCCATTTACACCTATTTTGGCATCAGTAAATCGCCT
TATTCGTTACCACCTAGGTACGGTGGCAAAAGGATCTTTCATTATCACATTAGTCAAAATTCCGCGAATG
ATCCTTATGTATATTCACAGTCAGCTCAAAGGAAAGGAAAATGCTTGTGCACGATGTGTGCTGAAATCTT
GCATTTGTTGCCTTTGGTGTCTTGAAAAGTGCCTAAATTATTTAAATCAGAATGCATACACAGCCACAGC
TATCAACAGCACCAACTTCTGCACCTCAGCAAAGGATGCCTTTGTCATTCTGGTGGAGAATGCTTTGCGA
GTGGCTACCATCAACACAGTAGGAGATTTTATGTTATTCCTTGGCAAGGTGCTGATAGTCTGCAGCACAG
GTTTAGCTGGGATTATGCTGCTCAACTACCAGCAGGACTACACAGTATGGGTGCTGCCTCTGATCATCGT
CTGCCTCTTTGCTTTCCTAGTCGCTCATTGCTTCCTGTCTATTTATGAAATGGTAGTGGATGTATTATTC
TTGTGTTTTGCCATTGATACAAAATACAATGATGGGAGCCCTGGCAGAGAATTCTATATGGATAAAGTGC
TGATGGAGTTTGTGGAAAACAGTAGGAAAGCAATGAAAGAAGCTGGTAAGGGAGGCGTCGCTGATTCCAG
AGAGCTAAAGCCGATGGCTTCGGGAGCAAGTTCTGCTTGAGCTACGTAAATTCCGCCCCCCCCCCCCCTC
TCCCTCCCCCCCCCTAACGTTACTGGCCGAAGCCGCTTGGAATAAGGCCGGTGTGCGTTTGTCTATATGT
TATTTTCCACCATATTGCCGTCTTTTGGCAATGTGAGGGCCCGGAAACCTGGCCCTGTCTTCTTGACGAG
CATTCCTAGGGGTCTTTCCCCTCTCGCCAAAGGAATGCAAGGTCTGTTGAATGTCGTGAAGGAAGCAGTT
CCTCTGGAAGCTTCTTGAAGACAAACAACGTCTGTAGCGACCCTTTGCAGGCAGCGGAACCCCCCACCTG
GCGACAGGTGCCTCTGCGGCCAAAAGCCACGTGTATAAGATACACCTGCAAAGGCGGCACAACCCCAGTG
CCACGTTGTGAGTTGGATAGTTGTGGAAAGAGTCAAATGGCTCTCCTCAAGCGTATTCAACAAGGGGCTG
AAGGATGCCCAGAAGGTACCCCATTGTATGGGATCTGATCTGGGGCCTCGGTGCACATGCTTTACATGTG
TTTAGTCGAGGTTAAAAAAACGTCTAGGCCCCCCGAACCACGGGGACGTGGTTTTCCTTTGAAAAACACG
ATGATAATATGGCCACAACCATGGTTCCTTTGTCTCAAGAAGAATCCACCCTCATTGAAAGAGCAACGGC
TACAATCAACAGCATCCCCATCTCTGAAGACTACAGCGTCGCCAGCGCAGCTCTCTCTAGCGACGGCCGC
ATCTTCACTGGTGTCAATGTATATCATTTTACTGGGGGACCTTGTGCAGAACTCGTGGTGCTGGGCACTG
CTGCTGCTGCGGCAGCTGGCAACCTGACTTGTATCGTCGCGATCGGAAATGAGAACAGGGGCATCTTGAG
CCCCTGCGGACGGTGCCGACAGGTGCTTCTCGATCTGCATCCTGGGATCAAAGCCATAGTGAAGGACAGT
GATGGACAGCCGACGGCAGTTGGGATTCGTGAATTGCTGCCCTCTGGTTATGTGTGGGAGGGCTAAGTCG
ACGATAAAATAAAAGATTTTATTTAGTCTCCAGAAAAAGGGGGGAATGAAAGACCCCACCTGTAGGTTTG
GCAAGCTAGCTTAAGTAACGCCATTTTGCAAGGCATGGAAAAATACATAACTGAGAATAGAGAAGTTCAG
ATCAAGGTCAGGAACAGATGGAACAGCTGAATATGGGCCAAACAGGATATCTGTGGTAAGCAGTTCCTGC
CCCGGCTCAGGGCCAAGAACAGATGGAACAGCTGAATATGGGCCAAACAGGATATCTGTGGTAAGCAGTT
CCTGCCCCGGCTCAGGGCCAAGAACAGATGGTCCCCAGATGCGGTCCAGCCCTCAGCAGTTTCTAGAGAA
CCATCAGATGTTTCCAGGGTGCCCCAAGGACCTGAAATGACCCTGTGCCTTATTTGAACTAACCAATCAG
TTCGCTTCTCGCTTCTGTTCGCGCGCTTCTGCTCCCCGAGCTCAATAAAAGAGCCCACAACCCCTCACTC
GGCGCGCCAGTCCTCCGATTGACTGAGTCGCCCGGGTACCCGTGTATCCAATAAACCCTCTTGCAGTTGC
ATCCGACTTGTGGTCTCGCTGTTCCTTGGGAGGGTCTCCTCTGAGTGATTGACTACCCGTCAGCGGGGGT
CTTTCACATGCAGCATGTATCAAAATTAATTTGGTTTTTTTTCTTAAGTATTTACATTAAATGGCCATAG
TTGCATTAATGAATCGGCCAACGCGCGGGGAGAGGCGGTTTGCGTATTGGGCGCTCTTCCGCTTCCTCGC
TCACTGACTCGCTGCGCTCGGTCGTTCGGCTGCGGCGAGCGGTATCAGCTCACTCAAAGGCGGTAATACG
GTTATCCACAGAATCAGGGGATAACGCAGGAAAGAACATGTGAGCAAAAGGCCAGCAAAAGGCCAGGAAC
CGTAAAAAGGCCGCGTTGCTGGCGTTTTTCCATAGGCTCCGCCCCCCTGACGAGCATCACAAAAATCGAC
GCTCAAGTCAGAGGTGGCGAAACCCGACAGGACTATAAAGATACCAGGCGTTTCCCCCTGGAAGCTCCCT
CGTGCGCTCTCCTGTTCCGACCCTGCCGCTTACCGGATACCTGTCCGCCTTTCTCCCTTCGGGAAGCGTG
GCGCTTTCTCATAGCTCACGCTGTAGGTATCTCAGTTCGGTGTAGGTCGTTCGCTCCAAGCTGGGCTGTG
TGCACGAACCCCCCGTTCAGCCCGACCGCTGCGCCTTATCCGGTAACTATCGTCTTGAGTCCAACCCGGT
AAGACACGACTTATCGCCACTGGCAGCAGCCACTGGTAACAGGATTAGCAGAGCGAGGTATGTAGGCGGT
GCTACAGAGTTCTTGAAGTGGTGGCCTAACTACGGCTACACTAGAAGAACAGTATTTGGTATCTGCGCTC
TGCTGAAGCCAGTTACCTTCGGAAAAAGAGTTGGTAGCTCTTGATCCGGCAAACAAACCACCGCTGGTAG
CGGTGGTTTTTTTGTTTGCAAGCAGCAGATTACGCGCAGAAAAAAAGGATCTCAAGAAGATCCTTTGATC
TTTTCTACGGGGTCTGACGCTCAGTGGAACGAAAACTCACGTTAAGGGATTTTGGTCATGAGATTATCAA
AAAGGATCTTCACCTAGATCCTTTTGCGGCCGGCCGCAAATCAATCTAAAGTATATATGAGTAAACTTGG
TCTGACAGTTACCAATGCTTAATCAGTGAGGCACCTATCTCAGCGATCTGTCTATTTCGTTCATCCATAG
TTGCCTGACTCCCCGTCGTGTAGATAACTACGATACGGGAGGGCTTACCATCTGGCCCCAGTGCTGCAAT
GATACCGCGAGACCCACGCTCACCGGCTCCAGATTTATCAGCAATAAACCAGCCAGCCGGAAGGGCCGAG
CGCAGAAGTGGTCCTGCAACTTTATCCGCCTCCATCCAGTCTATTAATTGTTGCCGGGAAGCTAGAGTAA
GTAGTTCGCCAGTTAATAGTTTGCGCAACGTTGTTGCCATTGCTACAGGCATCGTGGTGTCACGCTCGTC
GTTTGGTATGGCTTCATTCAGCTCCGGTTCCCAACGATCAAGGCGAGTTACATGATCCCCCATGTTGTGC
AAAAAAGCGGTTAGCTCCTTCGGTCCTCCGATCGTTGTCAGAAGTAAGTTGGCCGCAGTGTTATCACTCA
TGGTTATGGCAGCACTGCATAATTCTCTTACTGTCATGCCATCCGTAAGATGCTTTTCTGTGACTGGTGA
GTACTCAACCAAGTCATTCTGAGAATAGTGTATGCGGCGACCGAGTTGCTCTTGCCCGGCGTCAATACGG
GATAATACCGCGCCACATAGCAGAACTTTAAAAGTGCTCATCATTGGAAAACGTTCTTCGGGGCGAAAAC
TCTCAAGGATCTTACCGCTGTTGAGATCCAGTTCGATGTAACCCACTCGTGCACCCAACTGATCTTCAGC
ATCTTTTACTTTCACCAGCGTTTCTGGGTGAGCAAAAACAGGAAGGCAAAATGCCGCAAAAAAGGGAATA
AGGGCGACACGGAAATGTTGAATACTCATACTCTTCCTTTTTCAATATTATTGAAGCATTTATCAGGGTT
ATTGTCTCATGAGCGGATACATATTTGAATGTATTTAGAAAAATAAACAAATAGGGGTTCCGCGCACATT
TC
Features (pLannotate 1.2.2; 13 found; start..end, strand, type, name):
     22..615     +  LTR            LTR: long terminal repeat from Moloney murine leukemia virus
    678..877     +  misc_feature   MMLV Ψ: packaging signal of Moloney murine leukemia virus (MMLV)
    929..1017    +  misc_feature   MESV Ψ (fragment): packaging signal of murine embryonic stem cell virus
   1094..1510    +  CDS            gag (truncated): truncated Moloney murine leukemia virus (MMLV) gag gene lacking the start codon
   1520..1894    +  misc_feature   pol region: Moloney murine leukemia virus (MMLV) pol region containing the splice acceptor site
   1920..3887    +  CDS            SLC44A1: CTL1_HUMAN - Also known as CD92, CDW92, CTL1. Experimental evidence at protein level: Swiss-Prot protein existence level 1. Choline transporter. Involved in membrane synthesis and myelin production. From Homo sapiens (Human).
   4025..4487    +  misc_feature   IRES: internal ribosome entry site (IRES) of the encephalomyocarditis virus (EMCV)
   4507..4896    +  CDS            BSD: blasticidin S deaminase; Aspergillus terreus BSD; confers resistance to blasticidin
   4945..5536    +  LTR            LTR: long terminal repeat from Moloney murine leukemia virus
   5602..5654    -  CDS            lacI (fragment): lac repressor; lacI; The lac repressor binds to the lac operator to inhibit transcription in E. coli. This inhibition can be relieved by adding lactose or isopropyl-β-D-thiogalactopyranoside (IPTG).
   5837..6425    -  rep_origin     ori: high-copy-number ColE1/pMB1/pBR322/pUC origin of replication
   6589..7449    -  CDS            AmpR: β-lactamase; bla; confers resistance to ampicillin, carbenicillin, and related antibiotics
   7450..7554    -  promoter       AmpR promoter: bla
