[The description below was written by a language model from this plasmid's Addgene catalogue record and pLannotate feature annotations shown in this document.]
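Description:
pMXS-IRES-Blast SLC44A1 is a Moloney murine leukemia virus (MMLV)-based gammaretroviral expression vector of about 7.6 kb carrying the human SLC44A1 cDNA, which encodes the choline transporter-like protein CTL1 (also called CD92). In bacteria the plasmid is maintained by a high-copy ColE1/pUC-type origin and selected with ampicillin through a β-lactamase gene driven by its own bla promoter. A short lacI fragment near the origin appears to be a non-functional backbone remnant.

The retroviral cassette is bounded by two MMLV long terminal repeats. No separate internal promoter is annotated, so expression of the payload presumably comes from the 5′ LTR. Downstream of that LTR lie the MMLV packaging signal, a fragment of the MESV Ψ, a truncated gag segment lacking its start codon, and a pol region containing the splice acceptor. These elements together support efficient encapsidation of the genomic RNA and processing of the transcript without encoding viral proteins. Producing virus therefore requires gag-pol and envelope functions supplied in trans by a packaging cell line or helper plasmids. The SLC44A1 open reading frame follows, and no epitope tag or fusion partner is annotated. It is linked by an EMCV internal ribosome entry site to the blasticidin S deaminase gene (BSD). Both proteins are thus translated from a single bicistronic transcript, so blasticidin selection enriches for transduced cells that also express the transporter.

The record states the purpose only as supplying human SLC44A1 cDNA. The design suits stable overexpression or genetic complementation in mammalian cells, and the associated publication concerns the identification of plasma-membrane choline transporters in mammals.
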