Addgene plasmid #218538: pMXS-IRES-Blast SLC44A1
Purpose: human SLC44A1 cDNA
Depositing lab: Kivanc Birsoy. Depositing organization: Rockefeller University. Publication: Integrative genetic analysis identifies FLVCR1 as a plasma-membrane choline transporter in mammals. Kenny TC, Khan A, Son Y, Yue L, Heissel S, Sharma A, Pasolli HA, Liu Y, Gamazon ER, Alwaseem H, Hite RK, Birsoy K. Cell Metab. 2023 Jun 6;35(6):1057-1071.e12. doi: 10.1016/j.cmet.2023.04.003. Epub 2023 Apr 25. PubMed 37100056.
Backbone
  Vector backbone: pMXS-IRES-Blast
  Vector type: Mammalian Expression, Retroviral
  Selectable markers: Blasticidin
Growth in bacteria
  Bacterial resistance: Ampicillin, 100 μg/mL
  Growth temperature: 37°C
  Growth strain: NEB Stable
  Copy number: Unknown
Gene/Insert
  Gene/Insert name: SLC44A1
  Species: H. sapiens (human)
  Entrez Gene: SLC44A1 (a.k.a. CD92, CDW92, CHTL1, CONATOC, CTL1)
Terms and licenses: Academic/Nonprofit Terms; Industry Terms: Not Available to Industry
How to cite: pMXS-IRES-Blast SLC44A1 was a gift from Kivanc Birsoy (Addgene plasmid # 218538 ; http://n2t.net/addgene:218538 ; RRID:Addgene_218538)
